Addgene plasmid #248739: pEM407
Purpose: pPhlF133 driving sfGFP in pNBU2 integrative Bacteroides plasmid
Depositing lab: Carolina Tropini. Depositing organization: University of British Columbia. Publication: A Bacteroides synthetic biology toolkit to build an in vivo malabsorption biosensor. McCallum G, Burckhardt JC, He J, Hong A, Potvin-Trottier L, Tropini C. Cell. 2026 Feb 19;189(4):1245-1261.e21. doi: 10.1016/j.cell.2025.12.052. Epub 2026 Jan 28. PubMed 41610848.
Backbone
  Vector backbone: pNBU2
  Vector type: Bacterial Expression
Growth in bacteria
  Bacterial resistance: Ampicillin, 100 μg/mL
  Growth temperature: 37°C
  Growth strain: Invitrogen One Shot PIR2 Chemically Competent
  Copy number: Low Copy
Gene/Insert
  Gene/Insert name: PBfP2E5-RBS1PLP-PhlF-rrnBT1-T7Te-pPhlF133-RBS1PLP-sfGFP-rrnBT2
  Species: Synthetic
  Cloning method: Golden Gate
Terms and licenses: Academic/Nonprofit Terms; Industry Terms: Not Available to Industry
How to cite: pEM407 was a gift from Carolina Tropini (Addgene plasmid # 248739 ; http://n2t.net/addgene:248739 ; RRID:Addgene_248739)
