[The description below was written by a language model from this plasmid's Addgene catalogue record and pLannotate feature annotations shown in this document.]
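Description:
pEM407 is a 7.1 kb bacterial expression plasmid built on pNBU2, an integrative shuttle backbone for Bacteroides. In E. coli it replicates from the R6K γ origin, which depends on the pi initiator protein and therefore requires a pir host. This fits the PIR2 strain and low copy number listed in the record. Selection in E. coli is by ampicillin through the β-lactamase gene. An incP oriT with an adjacent traJ fragment allows the plasmid to be mobilised by conjugation into a recipient. An erythromycin-resistance rRNA methylase gene (annotated by homology as ermC') would provide macrolide selection in the recipient. The R6K origin is not expected to function without pi, so the plasmid should persist in Bacteroides only by chromosomal integration. The feature table does not annotate the NBU2 integrase or attachment region, although a roughly 2 kb unannotated stretch lies between the payload and AmpR.

The synthetic insert, assembled by Golden Gate cloning, is a two-unit repressor and reporter circuit. In the first unit, the promoter PBfP2E5 and the ribosome binding site RBS1PLP drive the PhlF repressor, and transcription ends at the rrnB T1 and T7Te terminators. In the second unit, the PhlF-regulated promoter pPhlF133, with the same RBS, drives superfolder GFP and is followed by the rrnB T2 terminator. PhlF, both promoters and the RBSs are named in the insert field but were not detected by the automated annotation. Short matches to 3xFLAG and a His/TEV-type tag just downstream of sfGFP suggest a C-terminal epitope tag, though the record does not describe one. PhlF is a TetR-family repressor generally relieved by 2,4-diacetylphloroglucinol, so sfGFP fluorescence reports promoter repression and induction. The plasmid belongs to a Bacteroides synthetic biology toolkit and appears intended for characterising this regulated promoter variant.
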