Features (pLannotate 1.2.2; 14 found; start..end, strand, type, name):
      2..44      -  terminator     rrnB T1 terminator: Escherichia coli rrnB; transcription terminator T1 from the E. coli rrnB gene
    877..948     +  terminator     rrnB T1 terminator: transcription terminator T1 from the E. coli rrnB gene
    964..991     +  terminator     T7Te terminator: phage T7 early transcription terminator
   1347..2060    +  CDS            superfolder GFP: GFP variant that folds robustly even when fused to poorly folded proteins (Pédelacq et al., 2006)
   2073..2107    +  CDS            3xFLAG (fragment): three tandem FLAG® epitope tags
   2118..2134    +  CDS            3xFLAG (fragment): three tandem FLAG® epitope tags
   2142..2158    +  CDS            capTEV™ (fragment): composite tag for in vivo biotinylation, TEV protease cleavage, and 6xHis tagging
   2182..2209    +  terminator     rrnB T2 terminator: transcription terminator T2 from the E. coli rrnB gene
   4170..5030    -  CDS            AmpR: β-lactamase; bla; confers resistance to ampicillin, carbenicillin, and related antibiotics
   5031..5047    -  promoter       AmpR promoter (fragment): bla
   5518..6246    +  CDS            ermC': ERM_BACIU - Experimental evidence at protein level: Swiss-Prot protein existence level 1. This protein produces a dimethylation of the adenine residue at position 2085 in 23S rRNA, resulting in reduced affinity between ribosomes and macrolide-lincosamide-streptogramin B antibiotics. From Bacillus subtilis.
   6322..6710    -  rep_origin     R6K γ ori: γ replication origin from E. coli plasmid R6K; requires the R6K initiator protein pi for replication
   6881..6990    +  oriT           oriT: incP origin of transfer
   7023..7068    +  CDS            traJ (fragment): oriT-recognizing protein; traJ
>Addgene plasmid #248739 | pEM407 | addgene full sequence | sequence record 496789 | Addgene NGS Result
GATAAAACGAAAGGCTCAGTCGAAAGACTGGGCCTTTCGTTTTACAATTGGGCTACCTTTTTTTTGTTTT
GTTTGCAATGGTTAATCTATTGTTAAAATTTAAAGTTTCACTTGAACTTTCAAATAATGTTCTTATATTT
CCAGTGTCGAAAGAAACAAAGTAGGACTGATCACACAACATTTAAAAAATAACATTATGAAAGCACTCGA
AAAGAGATTCAAAGGTAATATTAACAATAATTTATTTTCAATGGCACGTACCCCGAGCCGTAGCAGCATT
GGTAGCCTGCGTAGTCCGCATACCCATAAAGCAATTCTGACCAGCACCATTGAAATCCTGAAAGAATGTG
GTTATAGCGGTCTGAGCATTGAAAGCGTTGCACGTCGTGCCGGTGCAAGCAAACCGACCATTTATCGTTG
GTGGACCAATAAAGCAGCACTGATTGCCGAAGTGTATGAAAATGAAAGCGAACAGGTGCGTAAATTTCCG
GATCTGGGTAGCTTTAAAGCCGATCTGGATTTTCTGCTGCGTAATCTGTGGAAAGTTTGGCGTGAAACCA
TTTGTGGTGAAGCATTTCGTTGTGTTATTGCAGAAGCACAGCTGGACCCTGCAACCCTGACCCAGCTGAA
AGATCAGTTTATGGAACGTCGTCGTGAGATGCCGAAAAAACTGGTTGAAAATGCCATTAGCAATGGTGAA
CTGCCGAAAGATACCAATCGTGAACTGCTGCTGGATATGATTTTTGGTTTTTGTTGGTATCGCCTGCTGA
CCGAACAGCTGACCGTTGAACAGGATATTGAAGAATTTACCTTCCTGCTGATTAATGGTGTTTGTCCGGG
TACACAGCGTTAACTAGGGCCCATACCCCCAGGCATCAAATAAAACGAAAGGCTCAGTCGAAAGACTGGG
CCTTTCGTTTTATCTGTTGTTTGTCGGTGAACGCTCTCTACTAGAGTCACACTGGCTCACCTTCGGGTGG
GCCTTTCTGCGTTTATACGACGTACGGTGGAATCTGATTCGTTACCAATTGACATGATACGAAACGTACC
GTATCGACGGTTTATACGACGTACGGTGGAATCTGATTCGTTACCAATTGACATGATACGAAACGTACCG
TATCGACGGCAATTGGGCTACCTTTTTTTTGTTTTGTTTGCAATGGTTAATCTATTGTTAAATGATACGA
AACGTACCGTATCGTTAAGGTATGTTCTTATATTTGCAGTATGATACGAAACGTACCGTATCGTTAAGGT
GACTGATCACACAACATTTAAAAAATAACATTATGAAAGCACTCGAAAAGAGATTCAAAGGTAATATTAA
CAATAATTTATTTTCAATGCGTAAAGGCGAAGAGCTGTTCACTGGTGTCGTCCCTATTCTGGTGGAACTG
GATGGTGATGTCAACGGTCATAAGTTTTCCGTGCGTGGCGAGGGTGAAGGTGACGCAACTAATGGTAAAC
TGACGCTGAAGTTCATCTGTACTACTGGTAAACTGCCGGTTCCTTGGCCGACTCTGGTAACGACGCTGAC
TTATGGTGTTCAGTGCTTTGCTCGTTATCCGGACCATATGAAGCAGCATGACTTCTTCAAGTCCGCCATG
CCGGAAGGCTATGTGCAGGAACGCACGATTTCCTTTAAGGATGACGGCACGTACAAAACGCGTGCGGAAG
TGAAATTTGAAGGCGATACCCTGGTAAACCGCATTGAGCTGAAAGGCATTGACTTTAAAGAAGACGGCAA
TATCCTGGGCCATAAGCTGGAATACAATTTTAACAGCCACAATGTTTACATCACCGCCGATAAACAAAAA
AATGGCATTAAAGCGAATTTTAAAATTCGCCACAACGTGGAGGATGGCAGCGTGCAGCTGGCTGATCACT
ACCAGCAAAACACTCCAATCGGTGATGGTCCTGTTCTGCTGCCAGACAATCACTATCTGAGCACGCAAAG
CGTTCTGTCTAAAGATCCGAACGAGAAACGCGATCATATGGTTCTGCTGGAGTTCGTAACCGCAGCGGGC
ATCACGCATGGTATGGATGAACTGTACAAAGGATCTGATTACAAGGACGATGATGATAAGGACTACAAAG
ATGATGATGACAAAGATTATAAGGACGATGATGATAAAGGTCATCATCATCATCATCACTAAATCCTAGC
TGATTAGCTCGAGAAGGCCATCCTGACGGATGGCCTTTTTTTTGTATCGAGACGACTAGTGTAATTGCCT
ATCTTCCAGTGATGGAACAGCATTTGTGCATTGGCTGCAACAATCAGCCTTACTTGTGCCTGTTCTATTT
CCGAACCGACCGCTTGTATGAATGCATCAAAATTCGTTTTCTCTACGTTGGATTCCTTGTTGCTCATATT
GTGATGATAATTTCTACAAATATAGTCATTGGTAACTATCTATGAAACTGTTTGATACTTTTATAGTTGA
TTAAACTTGTTCATGGCATTTGCCTTAATATCATCCGCTATGTCAATGTAGGGTTTCATAGCTTTGTAGT
CGCTGTGTCCCGTCCATTTCATGACCACCTGTGCCGGGATTCCGAGAGCCAGCGCATTGCAGATGAATGT
CCTTTTTCCTGCATGGGTACTGAGCAAAGCGTATTTGGGTGTGACTTCATCAATACGTTCATTTCCCTTG
TAGTAGGTTTCCCGTACAGGCTCGTTGATTTCTGCCAGTTCGCCCAGCTCTTTCAGGTAATCGTTCATCT
TCTGGTTGCTGATGACGGGCAGAGCCATGTAATTCTCGAAATGGATGTCCTTGTATTTGTCCAGTATGGC
TTTGCTGTATTTGTTCAGTTCAATCGTCAGGCTGTCGGCAGTCTTGACTGTGGTTATTTCGATGTGGTCG
GACTTCACATCGCTTCTTTTCAGATTGCGAACATCCGAATACCGCAAACTCGTAAAGCAGCAGAACAGGA
AAACATCACGCACACGTTCCAGGTATTGCTTATCCTTGGGTATCTGGTAGTCTTTCAGCTTGTTCAGTTC
ATCCCAAGTCAGGAAGATTACTTTTTTCGAGGTGGTTTTCAGTTTCGGTTTGAACGTATCGTATGCAATG
TTCTGATGATGTCCTTTCTTGAAGCTCCAGCGCAGGAACCATTTGAGGAATCCCATTTGCTTGCCGATGG
TGCTGTTTCTCATATCCTTGGTGTCACGCAGGAAGTTGACGTATTCGTTCAATCCAAACTCGTTGAAATA
GTTGAACGTTGCATCCTCCTTGAACTCTTTGAGGTGGTTCCTCACTGCTGCAAATTTTTCATAGGTGGAT
GCCGTCCAGTTATTCTGGTTACCGCACTCTTTTACAAACTCATCGAACACCTCCCAAAAGCTGACAGGGG
CTTCTTCCGGCTGTTCTTCACTGGTGTCTTTCATTCTCATGTTGAAAGCTTCCTTCAACTGTTGGGTCGT
TGGCATGACCTCCTGCACCTCAAATTCCTTGAAAATATTCTGGATTTCGGCATAGTATTTCAGCAAGTCC
GTATTGATTTCGGCTGCACTTTGCTTTAGCTTGTTGGTACATCCGTTCTTTACCCGCTGCTTATCTGCAT
CCCATTTGGCTACGTCAATCCGGTAGCCCGTTGTAAACTCGATACGTTGGCTGGCAAAGATGACACGCAT
ACGGATGGGTACGTTCTCTACGATTGGCACACCGTTCTTTTTCCGGCTCTCCAATGCAAAAATGATGTTG
CGCTTGATATTCATAATTGGGTGCGTTTGAAATTCTACACCCAAATATACACCCAATTATTGAGATAGCA
AAAGACATTTAGAAACATTTACTTTTACTCTATATTGTAATTTACACTTGATTATCAGTCGTTTGCAGTT
TTATGATATTCTGTGAAAGTATAAGTTCGAGAGCCTGTCTCTCCGCAAAAAACGCTGAAAATCAGCAGAT
TGCAAAACAAACACCCTGTTTTACACCCAAGAATGTAAAGTCGGGTGTTTTTGTTTTATTTAAGATAATA
CAACCACTACATAATAAAAGAGTAGCGATATTAAAAGAATCCGATGAGAAAAGACTAATATTTATCTATC
CATTCAGTTTGATTTCTCAGGACTTTACATCGTCCTGAAAGTATTTGTTGGTACCGGTACCGAGGACGCG
ACAGCTGCAGACGCGTTATGAGTAAACTTGGTCTGACAGTTACCAATGCTTAATCAGTGAGGCACCTATC
TCAGCGATCTGTCTATTTCGTTCATCCATAGTTGCCTGACTCCCCGTCGTGTAGATAACTACGATACGGG
AGGGCTTACCATCTGGCCCCAGTGCTGCAATGATACCGCGGGACCCACGCTCACCGGCTCCAGATTTATC
AGCAATAAACCAGCCAGCCGGAAGGGCCGAGCGCAGAAGTGGTCCTGCAACTTTATCCGCCTCCATCCAG
TCTATTAATTGTTGCCGGGAAGCTAGAGTAAGTAGTTCGCCAGTTAATAGTTTGCGCAACGTTGTTGCCA
TTGCTACAGGCATCGTGGTGTCACGCTCGTCGTTTGGTATGGCTTCATTCAGCTCCGGTTCCCAACGATC
AAGGCGAGTTACATGATCCCCCATGTTGTGCAAAAAAGCGGTTAGCTCCTTCGGTCCTCCGATCGTTGTC
AGAAGTAAGTTGGCCGCAGTGTTATCACTCATGGTTATGGCAGCACTGCATAATTCTCTTACTGTCATGC
CATCCGTAAGATGCTTTTCTGTGACTGGTGAGTACTCAACCAAGTCATTCTGAGAATAGTGTATGCGGCG
ACCGAGTTGCTCTTGCCCGGCGTCAATACGGGATAATACCGCGCCACATAGCAGAACTTTAAAAGTGCTC
ATCATTGGAAAACGTTCTTCGGGGCGAAAACTCTCAAGGATCTTACCGCTGTTGAGATCCAGTTCGATGT
AACCCACTCGTGCACCCAACTGATCTTCAGCATCTTTTACTTTCACCAGCGTTTCTGGGTGAGCAAAAAC
AGGAAGGCAAAATGCCGCAAAAAAGGGAATAAGGGCGACACGGAAATGTTGAATACTCATACTCTTCCTT
TTTCAATCATGGCCGCGGGATTAAAAGTCGGGGATTGGTGAACAAAAAGGTGTTTCTCTCTTTAAGAGAA
ATATCGTTTTGCTAAACAGTTGATATTGAGGTATCATTTTATCGTAAAAGACATTTTTGCTCAACAATTG
CTTGACGGAAATCAACAAATTTTAGCATTTTGTAAAAAAGTCGCTATATAATTTGGTGAATTGGAGTTAT
TTTCATATTTTTGCATCCCGAAGAGTTTCTCTTAAAGAGAGAAACATCTTTTGCATACCTTTTCCGACCG
AATTTTTATGTCGTAAAGAGGGGCTTTGCAGGGGGTGGACTCAGAAAGATGAGAATAGATGACTATTGTA
GTTGAAACACATAGAAAGTTGCTGATATACAGACCGATACGCATATCGGGATGAACCATGAGTACGTTCT
TTTCTCAAAAAACATAAATATTCGAAAAGAGATGCAATAAATTAAGGAGAGGTTATAATGAACAAAGTAA
ATATAAAAGATAGTCAAAATTTTATTACTTCAAAATATCACATAGAAAAAATAATGAATTGCATAAGTTT
AGATGAAAAAGATAACATCTTTGAAATAGGTGCAGGGAAAGGTCATTTTACTGCTGGATTGGTAAAGAGA
TGTAATTTTGTAACGGCGATAGAAATTGATTCTAAATTATGTGAGGTAACTCGTAATAAGCTCTTAAATT
ATCCTAACTATCAAATAGTAAATGATGATATACTGAAATTTACATTTCCTAGCCACAATCCATATAAAAT
ATTTGGCAGCATACCTTACAACATAAGCACAAATATAATTCGAAAAATTGTTTTTGAAAGTTCAGCCACA
ATAAGTTATTTAATAGTGGAATATGGTTTTGCTAAAATGTTATTAGATACAAACAGATCACTAGCATTGC
TGTTAATGGCAGAGGTAGATATTTCTATATTAGCAAAAATTCCTAGGTATTATTTCCATCCAAAACCTAA
AGTGGATAGCACATTAATTGTATTAAAAAGAAAGCCAGCAAAAATGGCATTTAAAGAGAGAAAAAAATAT
GAAACTTTTGTAATGAAATGGGTTAACAAAGAGTACGAAAAACTGTTTACAAAAAATCAATTTAATAAAG
CTTTAAAACATGCGAGAATATATGATATAAACAATATTAGTTTCGAACAATTTGTATCGCTATTTAATAG
TTATAAAATATTTAACGGCTAAAAACAATAGGCCACATGCAACTGTAAATGTTTACGCGGGTACCGACAC
CGCGGTGGAGGGGAATTCCCATGTCAGCCGTTAAGTGTTCCTGTGTCACTCAAAATTGCTTTGAGAGGCT
CTAAGGGCTTCTCAGTGCGTTACATCCCTGGCTTGTTGTCCACAACCGTTAAACCTTAAAAGCTTTAAAA
GCCTTATATATTCTTTTTTTTCTTATAAAACTTAAAACCTTAGAGGCTATTTAAGTTGCTGATTTATATT
AATTTTATTGTTCAAACATGAGAGCTTAGTACGTGAAACATGAGAGCTTAGTACGTTAGCCATGAGAGCT
TAGTACGTTAGCCATGAGGGTTTAGTTCGTTAAACATGAGAGCTTAGTACGTTAAACATGAGAGCTTAGT
ACGTGAAACATGAGAGCTTAGTACGTACTATCAACAGGTTGAACTGCTGATCTTCAGATCCTCTACGCCG
GACGCATCGTGGCCGGATCAATTCCGTTTTCCGCTGCATAACCCTGCTTCGGGGTCATTATAGCGATTTT
TTCGGTATATCCATCCTTTTTCGCACGATATACAGGATTTTGCCAAAGGGTTCGTGTAGACTTTCCTTGG
TGTATCCAACGGCGTCAGCCGGGCAGGATAGGTGAAGTAGGCCCACCCGCGAGCGGGTGTTCCTTCTTCA
CTGTCCCTTATTCGCACCTGGCGGTGCTCAACGGGAATCCTGCTCTGCGAGGCTGGCCGGCTACCGCCGG
CGTAACAGATGAGGGCAAGCGGATGGCTGATGAAACCAAGCCAACCAGGAAGGGCAGCCCACCTATCACG
GAATTGATCCCCCTCGAATTGGAATTCGTTCCTCGATTCAGATCTAAAGGATCCAATCTA
